>Addgene plasmid #145645 | pGBW-m4046750 | depositor full sequence | sequence record 287822 | Full Sequence
GATCTCGATCCCGCGAAATTAATACGACTCACTATAGGGGAATTGTGAGCGGATAACAATTCCCCTCTAG
AAATAATTTTGTTTAACTTTAAGAAGGAGACTCTTCTATGGACTTGTTTATGCGTATTTTCACAATCGGT
ACGGTGACCCTCAAACAGGGCGAGATCAAGGATGCGACCCCAAGTGACTTCGTTCGCGCTACTGCCACTA
TTCCCATCCAAGCATCTCTGCCTTTTGGGTGGCTTATCGTAGGTGTTGCTCTGCTGGCAGTCTTCCAGTC
GGCGAGCAAAATAATCACCCTAAAAAAGCGTTGGCAGCTGGCTCTGTCTAAAGGCGTACATTTCGTCTGC
AACCTGCTTTTACTGTTCGTTACTGTGTATTCCCACCTGTTGCTGGTTGCCGCTGGACTGGAAGCACCGT
TTCTGTACTTATACGCTCTGGTTTATTTCTTGCAGAGCATCAATTTTGTGCGGATAATTATGCGCCTGTG
GCTGTGTTGGAAATGCCGTTCAAAAAACCCGCTGCTTTACGATGCGAACTACTTCTTATGCTGGCACACC
AACTGTTACGATTATTGCATTCCGTATAATTCCGTAACCAGCTCTATCGTTATCACGAGCGGCGACGGCA
CTACTTCCCCAATCAGTGAACATGACTACCAGATTGGTGGTTACACTGAAAAATGGGAGTCTGGCGTTAA
AGATTGTGTGGTACTGCACTCCTATTTCACGTCTGACTACTACCAACTGTACAGCACCCAGCTGTCGACC
GACACAGGTGTCGAACATGTCACTTTTTTCATCTACAACAAGATCGTTGATGAACCGGAGGAACACGTTC
AGATTCACACCATTGATGGATCATCTGGTGTGGTTAACCCGGTGATGGAACCGATCTATGACGAACCCAC
GACAACCACTTCTGTACCTCTGGAGAACCTGTACTTTCAAAGCGAGCAGAAGCTTATTTCCGAAGAAGAT
CTCTAACCGGCTTATCGGTCAGTTTCACCTGATTTACGTAAAAACCCGCTTCGGCGGGTTTTTGCTTTTG
GAGGGGCAGAAAGATGAATGACTGTCCACGACGCTATACCCAAAAGAAATTGAGATCCTTTTTTTCTGCG
CGTAATCTGCTGCTTGCAAACAAAAAAACCACCGCTACCAGCGGTGGTTTGTTTGCCGGATCAAGAGCTA
CCAACTCTTTTTCCGAAGGTAACTGGCTTCAGCAGAGCGCAGATACCAAATACTGTTCTTCTAGTGTAGC
CGTAGTTAGGCCACCACTTCAAGAACTCTGTAGCACCGCCTACATACCTCGCTCTGCTAATCCTGTTACC
AGTGGCTGCTGCCAGTGGCGATAAGTCGTGTCTTACCGGGTTGGACTCAAGACGATAGTTACCGGATAAG
GCGCAGCGGTCGGGCTGAACGGGGGGTTCGTGCACACAGCCCAGCTTGGAGCGAACGACCTACACCGAAC
TGAGATACCTACAGCGTGAGCTATGAGAAAGCGCCACGCTTCCCGAAGGGAGAAAGGCGGACAGGTATCC
GGTAAGCGGCAGGGTCGGAACAGGAGAGCGCACGAGGGAGCTTCCAGGGGGAAACGCCTGGTATCTTTAT
AGTCCTGTCGGGTTTCGCCACCTCTGACTTGAGCGTCGATTTTTGTGATGCTCGTCAGGGGGGCGGAGCC
TATGGAAATTGATCGGGCACGTAAGAGGTTCCAACTTTCACCATAATGAAATAAGATCACTACCGGGCGT
ATTTTTTGAGTTATCGAGATTTTCAGGAGCTAAGGAAGCTAAAATGGAGAAAAAAATCACTGGATATACC
ACCGTTGATATATCCCAATGGCATCGTAAAGAACATTTTGAGGCATTTCAGTCAGTTGCTCAATGTACCT
ATAACCAGACCGTTCAGCTGGATATTACGGCCTTTTTAAAGACCGTAAAGAAAAATAAGCACAAGTTTTA
TCCGGCCTTTATTCACATTCTTGCCCGCCTGATGAATGCTCATCCGGAATTTCGTATGGCAATGAAAGAC
GGTGAGCTGGTGATATGGGATAGTGTTCACCCTTGTTACACCGTTTTCCATGAGCAAACTGAAACGTTTT
CATCGCTCTGGAGTGAATACCACGACGATTTCCGGCAGTTTCTACACATATATTCGCAAGATGTGGCGTG
TTACGGTGAAAACCTGGCCTATTTCCCTAAAGGGTTTATTGAGAATATGTTTTTCGTTTCAGCCAATCCC
TGGGTGAGTTTCACCAGTTTTGATTTAAACGTGGCCAATATGGACAACTTCTTCGCCCCCGTTTTCACCA
TGGGCAAATATTATACGCAAGGCGACAAGGTGCTGATGCCGCTGGCGATTCAGGTTCATCATGCCGTTTG
TGATGGCTTCCATGTCGGCAGAATGCTTAATGAATTACAACAGTACTGCGATGAGTGGCAGGGCGGGGCG
TAATTTGATATCGAGCTCGCTTGGACTCCTGTTGATAGATCCAGTAATGACCTCAGAACTCCATCTGGAT
TTGTTCAGAACGCTCGGTTGCCGCCGGGCGTTTTTTATTGGT
Features (pLannotate 1.2.2; 8 found; start..end, strand, type, name):
     20..38      +  promoter       T7 promoter: promoter for bacteriophage T7 RNA polymerase
     39..63      +  protein_bind   lac operator: The lac repressor binds to the lac operator to inhibit transcription in E. coli. This inhibition can be relieved by adding lactose or isopropyl-β-D-thiogalactopyranoside (IPTG). lac repressor encoded by lacI
     78..100     +  RBS            RBS: efficient ribosome binding site from bacteriophage T7 gene 10 (Olins and Rangwala, 1989)
    108..932     +  CDS            AP3A_SARS2: Experimental evidence at protein level: Swiss-Prot protein existence level 1. Plays a role in virus egress via lysosomal trafficking (PubMed:33157038, PubMed:33422265). Forms homotetrameric ion channels (viroporin) localized at endosomes and lysosomes, that may induce deacidification of lysosomes thereby allowing safe virion egress through lysosomal trafficking (By similarity) (PubMed:33157038, PubMed:33422265). Also blocks formation of autolysosomes through binding and sequestering host TMUB1/HOPS on late endosomes. This prevents fusion of autophagosomes with lysosomes, disrupting autophagy a
   1100..1688    +  rep_origin     ori: high-copy-number ColE1/pMB1/pBR322/pUC origin of replication
   1696..1793    +  promoter       cat promoter: promoter of the E. coli cat gene encoding chloramphenicol acetyltransferase
   1794..2450    +  CDS            cat: CAT_ECOLX - Experimental evidence at protein level: Swiss-Prot protein existence level 1. This enzyme is an effector of chloramphenicol resistance in bacteria. From Escherichia coli. This protein is used as a marker in many commonly used cloning vectors, such as pACYC184.
   2524..2558    +  terminator     lambda t0 terminator: minimal transcription terminator from phage lambda (Scholtissek and Grosse, 1987)
