>Addgene plasmid #145645 | pGBW-m4046750 | addgene full sequence | sequence record 383946 | Addgene NGS Result
GATCTCGATCCCGCGAAATTAATACGACTCACTATAGGGGAATTGTGAGCGGATAACAATTCCCCTCTAG
AAATAATTTTGTTTAACTTTAAGAAGGAGACTCTTCTATGGACTTGTTTATGCGTATTTTCACAATCGGT
ACGGTGACCCTCAAACAGGGCGAGATCAAGGATGCGACCCCAAGTGACTTCGTTCGCGCTACTGCCACTA
TTCCCATCCAAGCATCTCTGCCTTTTGGGTGGCTTATCGTAGGTGTTGCTCTGCTGGCAGTCTTCCAGTC
GGCGAGCAAAATAATCACCCTAAAAAAGCGTTGGCAGCTGGCTCTGTCTAAAGGCGTACATTTCGTCTGC
AACCTGCTTTTACTGTTCGTTACTGTGTATTCCCACCTGTTGCTGGTTGCCGCTGGACTGGAAGCACCGT
TTCTGTACTTATACGCTCTGGTTTATTTCTTGCAGAGCATCAATTTTGTGCGGATAATTATGCGCCTGTG
GCTGTGTTGGAAATGCCGTTCAAAAAACCCGCTGCTTTACGATGCGAACTACTTCTTATGCTTGAGATCC
TTTTTTTCTGCGCGTAATCTGCTGCTTGCAAACAAAAAAACCACCGCTACCAGCGGTGGTTTGTTTGCCG
GATCAAGAGCTACCAACTCTTTTTCCGAAGGTAACTGGCTTCAGCAGAGCGCAGATACCAAATACTGTTC
TTCTAGTGTAGCCGTAGTTAGGCCACCACTTCAAGAACTCTGTAGCACCGCCTACATACCTCGCTCTGCT
AATCCTGTTACCAGTGGCTGCTGCCAGTGGCGATAAGTCGTGTCTTACCGGGTTGGACTCAAGACGATAG
TTACCGGATAAGGCGCAGCGGTCGGGCTGAACGGGGGGTTCGTGCACACAGCCCAGCTTGGAGCGAACGA
CCTACACCGAACTGAGATACCTACAGCGTGAGCTATGAGAAAGCGCCACGCTTCCCGAAGGGAGAAAGGC
GGACAGGTATCCGGTAAGCGGCAGGGTCGGAACAGGAGAGCGCACGAGGGAGCTTCCAGGGGGAAACGCC
TGGTATCTTTATAGTCCTGTCGGGTTTCGCCACCTCTGACTTGAGCGTCGATTTTTGTGATGCTCGTCAG
GGGGGCGGAGCCTATGGAAATTGATCGGGCACGTAAGAGGTTCCAACTTTCACCATAATGAAATAAGATC
ACTACCGGGCGTATTTTTTGAGTTATCGAGATTTTCAGGAGCTAAGGAAGCTAAAATGGAGAAAAAAATC
ACTGGATATACCACCGTTGATATATCCCAATGGCATCGTAAAGAACATTTTGAGGCATTTCAGTCAGTTG
CTCAATGTACCTATAACCAGACCGTTCAGCTGGATATTACGGCCTTTTTAAAGACCGTAAAGAAAAATAA
GCACAAGTTTTATCCGGCCTTTATTCACATTCTTGCCCGCCTGATGAATGCTCATCCGGAATTTCGTATG
GCAATGAAAGACGGTGAGCTGGTGATATGGGATAGTGTTCACCCTTGTTACACCGTTTTCCATGAGCAAA
CTGAAACGTTTTCATCGCTCTGGAGTGAATACCACGACGATTTCCGGCAGTTTCTACACATATATTCGCA
AGATGTGGCGTGTTACGGTGAAAACCTGGCCTATTTCCCTAAAGGGTTTATTGAGAATATGTTTTTCGTT
TCAGCCAATCCCTGGGTGAGTTTCACCAGTTTTGATTTAAACGTGGCCAATATGGACAACTTCTTCGCCC
CCGTTTTCACCATGGGCAAATATTATACGCAAGGCGACAAGGTGCTGATGCCGCTGGCGATTCAGGTTCA
TCATGCCGTTTGTGATGGCTTCCATGTCGGCAGAATGCTTAATGAATTACAACAGTACTGCGATGAGTGG
CAGGGCGGGGCGTAATTTGATATCGAGCTCGCTTGGACTCCTGTTGATAGATCCAGTAATGACCTCAGAA
CTCCATCTGGATTTGTTCAGAACGCTCGGTTGCCGCCGGGCGTTTTTTATTGGTCATC
Features (pLannotate 1.2.2; 8 found; start..end, strand, type, name):
     20..38      +  promoter       T7 promoter: promoter for bacteriophage T7 RNA polymerase
     39..63      +  protein_bind   lac operator: The lac repressor binds to the lac operator to inhibit transcription in E. coli. This inhibition can be relieved by adding lactose or isopropyl-β-D-thiogalactopyranoside (IPTG). lac repressor encoded by lacI
     78..100     +  RBS            RBS: efficient ribosome binding site from bacteriophage T7 gene 10 (Olins and Rangwala, 1989)
    108..551     +  CDS            AP3A_SARS2 (fragment): Experimental evidence at protein level: Swiss-Prot protein existence level 1. Plays a role in virus egress via lysosomal trafficking (PubMed:33157038, PubMed:33422265). Forms homotetrameric ion channels (viroporin) localized at endosomes and lysosomes, that may induce deacidification of lysosomes thereby allowing safe virion egress through lysosomal trafficking (By similarity) (PubMed:33157038, PubMed:33422265). Also blocks formation of autolysosomes through binding and sequestering host TMUB1/HOPS on late endosomes. This prevents fusion of autophagosomes with lysosomes, disrupting autophagy a
    552..1140    +  rep_origin     ori: high-copy-number ColE1/pMB1/pBR322/pUC origin of replication
   1148..1245    +  promoter       cat promoter: promoter of the E. coli cat gene encoding chloramphenicol acetyltransferase
   1246..1902    +  CDS            cat: CAT_ECOLX - Experimental evidence at protein level: Swiss-Prot protein existence level 1. This enzyme is an effector of chloramphenicol resistance in bacteria. From Escherichia coli. This protein is used as a marker in many commonly used cloning vectors, such as pACYC184.
   1976..2010    +  terminator     lambda t0 terminator: minimal transcription terminator from phage lambda (Scholtissek and Grosse, 1987)
