[The description below was written by a language model from this plasmid's Addgene catalogue record and pLannotate feature annotations shown in this document.]
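Description:
pGBW-m4046750 is a compact bacterial expression plasmid carrying the SARS-CoV-2 ORF3a coding sequence, recoded for Escherichia coli codon usage ("recode 1"). The minimal backbone, about 1.5 kb, consists of little more than a high-copy ColE1/pUC-type origin of replication and a chloramphenicol acetyltransferase (cat) gene driven by its own promoter, followed by a lambda t0 terminator. The plasmid is therefore maintained in E. coli under chloramphenicol selection.

The payload is a standard T7 expression unit. A T7 promoter is followed directly by a lac operator, then by the strong ribosome binding site from phage T7 gene 10 and the ORF3a open reading frame. Transcription requires a host that supplies T7 RNA polymerase. Lac repressor bound at the operator keeps expression off until it is relieved with IPTG or lactose; no lacI gene is annotated on the plasmid, so the repressor would have to come from the host. The catalogue lists a TEV-cleavable C-terminal Myc tag contributed by the backbone, which would allow detection or capture and subsequent tag removal, although neither feature table annotates it. ORF3a is a viroporin that forms ion channels at endosomes and lysosomes and is implicated in virion egress and disruption of autophagy, so the construct suits recombinant production of this protein for biochemical or structural work.

The two sequence records disagree. The depositor's 2,562 nt sequence contains the full ORF3a coding region of about 825 bp, followed by roughly 170 bp before the origin. The repository's 2,018 nt sequencing result shows only an ORF3a fragment of about 445 bp that abuts the origin directly, which suggests that the sequenced stock has lost the 3′ part of the insert and the downstream region where the tag would lie.
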