Addgene plasmid #145645: pGBW-m4046750
Purpose: Bacterial Expression plasmid for SARS-CoV-2 ORF3a protein
Depositing lab: Ginkgo Bioworks & Benjie Chen.
Backbone
  Vector backbone: ori-013 - marker | cmR
  Backbone size w/o insert (bp): 1462
  Vector type: Bacterial Expression
Growth in bacteria
  Bacterial resistance: Chloramphenicol, 25 μg/mL
  Growth temperature: 30°C
  Growth strain: DH5alpha
  Copy number: High Copy
Gene/Insert
  Gene/Insert name: SARS-CoV-2 ORF3a protein
  Species: Escherichia coli str. K-12 substr. MG1655; Severe acute respiratory syndrome coronavirus 2
  Insert size (bp): 821
  Mutation: Escherichia coli recode 1
  Entrez Gene: ORF3a (a.k.a. GU280_gp03)
  Promoter: Promoter | pT7 ; Operator | lacO ; RBS | T7_rbs ; Start Codon | ATG
  Tag / fusion protein: Cleavable TEV;Myc (C terminal on backbone)
  Cloning method: Unknown
Resource information
  A portion of this plasmid was derived from a plasmid made by: GinkgoBioworks
Depositor comments: NCBI Reference Sequence: YP_009724391.1
How to cite: pGBW-m4046750 was a gift from Ginkgo Bioworks & Benjie Chen (Addgene plasmid # 145645)
